Addgene plasmid #196788: pGG-PIP50
Purpose: Contains ACS2 promoter
Depositing lab: Marc Somssich. Depositing organization: University of Melbourne. Publication: Resolving spatially distinct phytohormone response zones in Arabidopsis thaliana roots colonized by Fusarium oxysporum. Calabria J, Wang L, Rast-Somssich MI, Chen HW, Watt M, Persson S, Andersen TG, Idnurm A, Somssich M. J Exp Bot. 2025 Jan 17:erae516. doi: 10.1093/jxb/erae516. PubMed 39823275.
Backbone
  Vector backbone: pGGA000
  Total vector size (bp): 5600
  Vector type: GreenGate (GG) Entry Vector
Growth in bacteria
  Bacterial resistance: Ampicillin, 100 μg/mL
  Growth temperature: 37°C
  Growth strain: DH5alpha
  Copy number: High Copy
Gene/Insert
  Gene/Insert name: 1-AMINO-CYCLOPROPANE-1-CARBOXYLATE SYNTHASE 2 (alt names: ACS2; AT1G01480)
  Species: A. thaliana (mustard weed)
  Insert size (bp): 2910
  Mutation: 150 C->G
  Entrez Gene: ACS2 (a.k.a. 1-amino-cyclopropane-1-carboxylate synthase 2, 1-AMINOCYCLOPROPANE-1-CARBOXYLATE SYNTHASE, ACS2, AT-ACC2, EC 4.4.1.14, F22L4.4,)
Terms and licenses: Academic/Nonprofit Terms; Industry Terms: Not Available to Industry
Depositor comments: Please visit https://doi.org/10.1101/2022.12.20.521292 for bioRxiv preprint.
How to cite: pGG-PIP50 was a gift from Marc Somssich (Addgene plasmid # 196788 ; http://n2t.net/addgene:196788 ; RRID:Addgene_196788)
