[The description below was written by a language model from this plasmid's Addgene catalogue record and pLannotate feature annotations shown in this document.]
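Description:
pGG-PIP50 is a GreenGate entry vector built on the pGGA000 backbone, the module position used in the GreenGate Golden Gate-style cloning system for plant promoters. It is a small, high-copy E. coli plasmid of about 5.6 kb, propagated through a ColE1/pUC-type origin and selected with ampicillin via the bla gene and its native promoter. The rest of the backbone carries typical cloning-vector remnants: a lac promoter/operator region with a CAP binding site, fragments of lacI, lacZα, rop and bom, and SP6 and T7 phage promoters that flank the insert site and can serve as sequencing or in vitro transcription landmarks. None of these elements is intended to drive expression in plants.

The payload is a roughly 2.9 kb promoter fragment of the Arabidopsis thaliana gene ACS2 (AT1G01480), which encodes 1-aminocyclopropane-1-carboxylate synthase 2, an enzyme of ethylene biosynthesis. The automated feature table does not annotate this fragment, but the unannotated stretch between the SP6 and T7 promoters matches the stated insert size. The record lists a single C-to-G change at position 150 and gives no reason for it; such substitutions are often made in Golden Gate modules to remove an internal type IIS restriction site, but that is not confirmed here.

As an entry module, the plasmid is not a finished expression construct. It is meant to be combined with other GreenGate modules (such as tags, coding sequences or reporters, terminators and plant resistance cassettes) in a destination vector to make ACS2 promoter-driven transgenes. The associated publication concerns spatially distinct phytohormone response zones in Arabidopsis roots colonized by Fusarium oxysporum, suggesting use in transcriptional reporters for ethylene-related activity.
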