Features (pLannotate 1.2.2; 12 found; start..end, strand, type, name):
     96..200     +  promoter       AmpR promoter: bla
    201..1061    +  CDS            AmpR: β-lactamase; bla; confers resistance to ampicillin, carbenicillin, and related antibiotics
   1232..1820    +  rep_origin     ori: high-copy-number ColE1/pMB1/pBR322/pUC origin of replication
   2003..2095    +  CDS            lacI (fragment): lac repressor; lacI; The lac repressor binds to the lac operator to inhibit transcription in E. coli. This inhibition can be relieved by adding lactose or isopropyl-β-D-thiogalactopyranoside (IPTG).
   2108..2129    +  protein_bind   CAP binding site: CAP binding activates transcription in the presence of cAMP. E. coli catabolite activator protein
   2144..2174    +  promoter       lac promoter: promoter for the E. coli lac operon
   2182..2198    +  protein_bind   lac operator: The lac repressor binds to the lac operator to inhibit transcription in E. coli. This inhibition can be relieved by adding lactose or isopropyl-β-D-thiogalactopyranoside (IPTG). lac repressor encoded by lacI
   2212..2230    +  promoter       SP6 promoter: promoter for bacteriophage SP6 RNA polymerase
   5181..5199    -  promoter       T7 promoter: promoter for bacteriophage T7 RNA polymerase
   5201..5353    +  CDS            lacZα (fragment): LacZα fragment of β-galactosidase; lacZ fragment
   5359..5458    -  misc_feature   bom (fragment): basis of mobility region from pBR322
   5560..1       -  CDS            rop (fragment) (across the origin): Rop protein, which maintains plasmids at low copy number; rop
>Addgene plasmid #196788 | pGG-PIP50 | addgene full sequence | sequence record 394847 | Addgene NGS Result
GACGAAAGGGCCTCGTGATACGCCTATTTTTATAGGTTAATGTCATGATAATAATGGTTTCTTAGACGTC
AGGTGGCACTTTTCGGGGAAATGTGCGCGGAACCCCTATTTGTTTATTTTTCTAAATACATTCAAATATG
TATCCGCTCATGAGACAATAACCCTGATAAATGCTTCAATAATATTGAAAAAGGAAGAGTATGAGTATTC
AACATTTCCGTGTCGCCCTTATTCCCTTTTTTGCGGCATTTTGCCTTCCTGTTTTTGCTCACCCAGAAAC
GCTGGTGAAAGTAAAAGATGCTGAAGATCAGTTGGGTGCACGAGTGGGTTACATCGAACTGGATCTCAAC
AGCGGTAAGATCCTTGAGAGTTTTCGCCCCGAAGAACGTTTTCCAATGATGAGCACTTTTAAAGTTCTGC
TATGTGGCGCGGTATTATCCCGTATTGACGCCGGGCAAGAGCAACTCGGTCGCCGCATACACTATTCTCA
GAATGACTTGGTTGAGTACTCACCAGTCACAGAAAAGCATCTTACGGATGGCATGACAGTAAGAGAATTA
TGCAGTGCTGCCATAACCATGAGTGATAACACTGCGGCCAACTTACTTCTGACAACGATCGGAGGACCGA
AGGAGCTAACCGCTTTTTTGCACAACATGGGGGATCATGTAACTCGCCTTGATCGTTGGGAACCGGAGCT
GAATGAAGCCATACCAAACGACGAGCGTGACACCACGATGCCTGTAGCAATGGCAACAACGTTGCGCAAA
CTATTAACTGGCGAACTACTTACTCTAGCTTCCCGGCAACAATTAATAGACTGGATGGAGGCGGATAAAG
TTGCAGGACCACTTCTGCGCTCGGCCCTTCCGGCTGGCTGGTTTATTGCTGATAAATCTGGAGCCGGTGA
GCGTGGCTCTCGAGGTATCATTGCAGCACTGGGGCCAGATGGTAAGCCCTCCCGTATCGTAGTTATCTAC
ACGACGGGGAGTCAGGCAACTATGGATGAACGAAATAGACAGATCGCTGAGATAGGTGCCTCACTGATTA
AGCATTGGTAACTGTCAGACCAAGTTTACTCATATATACTTTAGATTGATTTAAAACTTCATTTTTAATT
TAAAAGGATCTAGGTGAAGATCCTTTTTGATAATCTCATGACCAAAATCCCTTAACGTGAGTTTTCGTTC
CACTGAGCGTCAGACCCCGTAGAAAAGATCAAAGGATCTTCTTGAGATCCTTTTTTTCTGCGCGTAATCT
GCTGCTTGCAAACAAAAAAACCACCGCTACCAGCGGTGGTTTGTTTGCCGGATCAAGAGCTACCAACTCT
TTTTCCGAAGGTAACTGGCTTCAGCAGAGCGCAGATACCAAATACTGTTCTTCTAGTGTAGCCGTAGTTA
GGCCACCACTTCAAGAACTCTGTAGCACCGCCTACATACCTCGCTCTGCTAATCCTGTTACCAGTGGCTG
CTGCCAGTGGCGATAAGTCGTGTCTTACCGGGTTGGACTCAAGACGATAGTTACCGGATAAGGCGCAGCG
GTCGGGCTGAACGGGGGGTTCGTGCACACAGCCCAGCTTGGAGCGAACGACCTACACCGAACTGAGATAC
CTACAGCGTGAGCTATGAGAAAGCGCCACGCTTCCCGAAGGGAGAAAGGCGGACAGGTATCCGGTAAGCG
GCAGGGTCGGAACAGGAGAGCGCACGAGGGAGCTTCCAGGGGGAAACGCCTGGTATCTTTATAGTCCTGT
CGGGTTTCGCCACCTCTGACTTGAGCGTCGATTTTTGTGATGCTCGTCAGGGGGGCGGAGCCTATGGAAA
AACGCCAGCAACGCGGCCTTTTTACGGTTCCTGGCCTTTTGCTGGCCTTTTGCTCACATGTTCTTTCCTG
CGTTATCCCCTGATTCTGTGGATAACCGTATTACCGCCTTTGAGTGAGCTGATACCGCTCGCCGCAGCCG
AACGACCGAGCGCAGCGAGTCAGTGAGCGAGGAAGCGGAAGAGCGCCCAATACGCAAACCGCCTCTCCCC
GCGCGTTGGCCGATTCATTAATGCAGCTGGCACGACAGGTTTCCCGACTGGAAAGCGGGCAGTGAGCGCA
ACGCAATTAATGTGAGTTAGCTCACTCATTAGGCACCCCAGGCTTTACACTTTATGCTTCCGGCTCGTAT
GTTGTGTGGAATTGTGAGCGGATAACAATTTCACACGAGCTATTTAGGTGACACTATAGAAGTGAAGCTT
GGTCTCAACCTCGGTCGATGTAAATGGATTAAATTTTATAATGGTTTGTGTACGTGTGAGGGTTTTCCAC
GAGTGAGAGTGAAAGCGTGGGTTATACGTGTCTTCTGCTTGATTTTTGATTTTTTCGTTACATGACAACA
ATATTTTATTTCAAAAATATATCATTCATGAAAATAGATATTTTGTTTGCAGTTATAGCTAAACTAGATA
ATTAAATACCTTTTTAGATAGTCACACGATAAATTTAATACCAAAAAAATGGAAAGTATTATACAAAACT
AAAAGAGGGAAAAGTATTCGCGTAAGGAATAAGATGCGCAAGGGATTAATGGACCGACCATGTCCCCCCA
TATGCACGTCGGTGGAATGTAGTAGTACTCCCATGCATTGCGGTACACTATATGGACAATGCACTTATGA
CCCGTATTGGTATGGGTTTCTGATGGATATTAAGGTCAAACTTAAATGGGCCACAGGCCATAAGCCCATT
CAAATTTGTAACTGGACTATGATCACTGTGAAGTCGTGAATCTTCTTCTCTTAAAAACAAAACTTTGACA
TGATCACTGTGAAGTCGTGCACTGTAGGCATGTCACGTGTTGATGGATGATTAGTGGAAAGGGATTGGAA
GAAGCGTGTCCAATTAGTCGACAGCTGCGGAATGGAAAAACTGAGTCAGCATTTATGTTAAGAAGTCAAA
CCTACGCCTCGCATGGTTTGTTAGTTAATTTGACTTATTGACCAGTCAAAGCATGCTTTGACATTTTAGT
GATACACAAATTTTATAATATAAATCCGCAAACACTAGATTATATTCACACTTCTCTTTAATTAGTGTTT
GGTTCCACGATTTTCAACGGCCGATTGTACTTTTTGGTTGCAAAATTTTACAAAACGGTACCTTTTGTTT
TGTACATTTTAAAAATCAACTTATTATTTATTGGCATCTATAGTTAGGGAAAACGTTTCAATTGAACATG
TACGTGTGCATAAATCAAAATTTTATTTAAAATATACAGATTCGCTTAAGGAGTATAATAACACTCCACG
AACGAAATTGTTATGTATATATTACATATATAATTTGTAATCAGTGAATTAAGACATTCAAATAATTGAA
ATTAATTAAACTTTTACCAAGAAAATAAATTTGATAAATAATAATTGAAATTTTGGAATGATATCAAAAC
TGCCGAAAGCACATATGTCGGTGTTGGTAGTTGGCGGGCCAATTAGTATACGAATACGAACTCCTTGTTC
GGTGTTTCTTTTACAAATTATTTTCTTTTATTCATAATCTATTTCTAATTCATTAGATGTTTCTTACCTG
CATTTCATGAGAAACACATCCAAAAAAAAAAACTATTTACAAACAAAAAGTTCTTCTTAGACAAAATAAT
ATATTCACAAAGCTACAATGTTTCCAAACTTGATAAGAGAATATTAGTTTAGGACTGTCTTTAATTATTG
TTTACACAAGGGATTCGTAGGATCCCAAAAAACAATGGGTTCGTTGGTTTTGTTTGAAAGTGTAGATGTA
ACGACTCCAAATAGCCAAAAGTTGATATCTTCAGTCTATATTATTGAGATCTTATGTCCCCCCTGTAATT
AATTTTTCCAGCAATGCGTGCTTAAAGAATATTGTTTGAGACTTTAGTTATTGTAATACGACATTAGTAT
AAGTAGAGCCAAAATCAGATTTTAATATCTTTAGTCTTAAGACATGAAACAAGATTAAGAAAATACCTTG
TTTTCAAAGAAAACGGTTATAAAAAGGAGGATTTGAGTTTTTGACATTCAGACGATAAAAATTATGAACT
AGGTCTAGTCACGTGGTCGACGCGTGAGAGTTTCCGGCGTGAACTGCAAGTAAAATCACGTAGAGCATGT
GATTGACTTGACCAAAGAGTCCAAACCCACCAACTACAAAAAAAAATCAAGATATAAATAACTAACTCTC
ACTAGTCACTAATATAATTTTTCATTACAATTCATATATGATCTACTAACAATTGTTGTGGTTATACAAA
CAAAAAATTTATTTTTCGTAAGACGGAAATTTTGAAATCAAATTCCTCAACACTCAAATGAATATTCAGT
AGTAGTTTATCAATGACTAGATTAGATATTTCTTAACGCCAGTCAAATTTTGGAATTATGTGGAGGACGT
ACGTTTATACATGTGCAGACTACAACATACCAAATGTTTTATTAAACCAAATTACAATGTTGCAAATTGG
TCTATTCTTTTGAATAATCTGATACATTTTATCTCATAACTTTCTTCCTTTTTATTTGAATTCAATCAAA
TAATATTCTCCACATCCCCAACCTTCTTTTTTTTTTTGCATGACTAAGTAGTTTAAGGTCAACATTTTTC
ATAAGAAGTTGCTTAGAAATAGCCTTGGGTTCAAATAAAATACACATGATTTTCCCGTTTCCACCAATAA
ATCCCAATGGATTTTAATACTGAAACGGAAATCAATGCGAAACTATTGGAGTAAGACCAATTTATTCATC
TTAATCTACCAAATTCGGATACGATATGTTTAATACAAGGGAGATTGATGCTAGCAAAACACAACCATCT
TAATTTTTTTTTTTTTTTTAATTAGAAATTCCCTTCCCAAATGGTAATTCAATCGTAACAAAAGTACGTT
TTGAAATATTGTTTTGGATGGAGATTTTTTCCTTGGTTCGCTTGTTACTTTTCACTTGTTTCATCAAATC
CTAACTCCTTTTATTTTGGACCCCACATCAACTTTATTTGGTGTCCTCAAGGTTTCTGTTTCAACTCCTA
TATAAAAGCAAATAACTCATACGTTAATTAGTACACACCACAAAAACTTGTCATAAGATCAATATCGATA
CCCCCAAAAAAAAAAAAAACAGCTACAAAGAAGTGAGAATTGACACAGCAACATGAGACCGAATTCTCGC
CCTATAGTGAGTCGTATTACCTGGCCGTCGTTTTACAACGTCGTGACTGGGAAAACCCTGGCGTTACCCA
ACTTAATCGCCTTGCAGCACATCCCCCTTTCGCCAGCTGGCGTAATAGCGAAGAGGCCCGCACCGATCGC
CCTTCCCAACAGTTGCGCAGCCTGAATGGCGAATGGCGCCTGATGCGGTATTTTCTCCTTACGCATCTGT
GCGGTATTTCACACCGCATATGGTGCACTCTCAGTACAATCTGCTCTGATGCCGCATAGTTAAGCCAGCC
CCGACACCCGCCAACACCCGCTGACGCGCCCTGACGGGCTTGTCTGCTCCCGGCATCCGCTTACAGACAA
GCTGTGACCGTCTCCGGGAGCTGCATGTGTCAGAGGTTTTCACCGTCATCACCGAAACGCGCGA
